Addgene plasmid #191371: pHAGE-3xGFP-tDeg
Depositing lab: Ling-Ling Chen. Publication: Multi-color RNA imaging with CRISPR-Cas13b systems in living cells. Yang LZ, Gao BQ, Huang Y, Wang Y, Yang L, Chen LL. Cell Insight. 2022 Jun 15;1(4):100044. doi: 10.1016/j.cellin.2022.100044. eCollection 2022 Aug. PubMed 37192858.
Backbone
  Vector backbone: pHAGE
  Vector type: Mammalian Expression
Growth in bacteria
  Bacterial resistance: Ampicillin, 100 μg/mL
  Growth temperature: 37°C
  Growth strain: NEB Stable
  Copy number: High Copy
Gene/Insert
  Gene/Insert name: 3xGFP-tDeg
  Species: Synthetic
  Tag / fusion protein: 3xGFP (N terminal on insert)
  Cloning method: Unknown
Terms and licenses: Academic/Nonprofit Terms; Industry Terms: Not Available to Industry
How to cite: pHAGE-3xGFP-tDeg was a gift from Ling-Ling Chen (Addgene plasmid # 191371 ; http://n2t.net/addgene:191371 ; RRID:Addgene_191371)
