[The description below was written by a language model from this plasmid's Addgene catalogue record and pLannotate feature annotations shown in this document.]
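Description:
pHAGE-3xGFP-tDeg is an 8,421-nt HIV-1-derived lentiviral transfer plasmid built on the pHAGE backbone and catalogued as a mammalian expression vector. In bacteria it is maintained through a high-copy ColE1/pUC-type origin and selected with ampicillin via the β-lactamase gene. The viral portion has the layout of a self-inactivating lentivector: a truncated 5' LTR, the Ψ packaging signal running into a gag fragment, the Rev response element for Rev-dependent nuclear export of the genomic RNA, the cPPT/CTS element, and a ΔU3 3' LTR that inactivates LTR promoter activity after integration. Short nef, Rev, lacI, lac promoter/operator and SV40 fragments annotated elsewhere appear to be backbone remnants rather than functional units. No mammalian selection marker is annotated.

The payload sits between the cPPT/CTS and the 3' LTR. An EF-1α core promoter drives three EGFP coding sequences arranged in tandem, followed by a WPRE that enhances transcript stability and expression. The record names the insert as a synthetic 3xGFP-tDeg, with 3xGFP at the N terminus. The tDeg portion is not annotated in the feature table, although roughly 100 nt of unannotated sequence lies between the third EGFP and the WPRE, where a short C-terminal element could reside. tDeg is generally known as a Tat-derived degron that destabilises its fusion partner unless bound by the Pepper RNA aptamer, so fluorescence accumulates only where the cognate RNA is present. The record itself does not describe this mechanism. The associated publication concerns multi-colour RNA imaging with CRISPR-Cas13b systems in living cells, which is consistent with use as a low-background green fluorescent reporter for that imaging, delivered by transfection or lentiviral transduction.
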