Features (pLannotate 1.2.2; 24 found; start..end, strand, type, name):
    377..634     +  LTR            5' LTR (truncated): truncated 5' long terminal repeat (LTR) from HIV-1
    681..806     +  misc_feature   HIV-1 Ψ: packaging signal of human immunodeficiency virus type 1
    790..1128    +  CDS            HIV-1 gag (fragment): gag protein from human immunodeficiency virus 1; gag
   1303..1536    +  misc_feature   RRE: The Rev response element (RRE) of HIV-1 allows for Rev-dependent mRNA export from the nucleus to the cytoplasm.
   1913..2013    +  CDS            Rev (fragment): human immunodeficiency virus 1 (HIV-1) Rev protein; rev; enhances nuclear export of unspliced and incompletely spliced viral mRNAs
   2058..2175    +  misc_feature   cPPT/CTS: central polypurine tract and central termination sequence of HIV-1
   2265..2476    +  promoter       EF-1α core promoter: core promoter for human elongation factor EF-1α
   2542..3258    +  CDS            EGFP: EGFP is a basic (constitutively fluorescent) green fluorescent protein published in 1996, derived from Aequorea victoria. It is reported to be a rapidly-maturing weak dimer with moderate acid sensitivity.
   3274..3987    +  CDS            EGFP: EGFP is a basic (constitutively fluorescent) green fluorescent protein published in 1996, derived from Aequorea victoria. It is reported to be a rapidly-maturing weak dimer with moderate acid sensitivity.
   3991..4707    +  CDS            EGFP: EGFP is a basic (constitutively fluorescent) green fluorescent protein published in 1996, derived from Aequorea victoria. It is reported to be a rapidly-maturing weak dimer with moderate acid sensitivity.
   4811..5399    +  misc_feature   WPRE: woodchuck hepatitis virus posttranscriptional regulatory element
   5407..5472    +  CDS            nef (fragment): NEF_HV1Z2 - Experimental evidence at protein level: Swiss-Prot protein existence level 1. Extracellular Nef protein targets CD4(+) T-lymphocytes for apoptosis by interacting with CXCR4 surface receptors. From Human immunodeficiency virus type 1 group M subtype D (isolate Z2/CDC-Z34) (HIV-1).
   5474..5707    +  LTR            3' LTR (ΔU3): self-inactivating 3' long terminal repeat (LTR) from HIV-1
   5912..6016    +  promoter       AmpR promoter: bla
   6017..6877    +  CDS            AmpR: β-lactamase; bla; confers resistance to ampicillin, carbenicillin, and related antibiotics
   7048..7636    +  rep_origin     ori: high-copy-number ColE1/pMB1/pBR322/pUC origin of replication
   7819..7873    +  CDS            lacI (fragment): lac repressor; lacI; The lac repressor binds to the lac operator to inhibit transcription in E. coli. This inhibition can be relieved by adding lactose or isopropyl-β-D-thiogalactopyranoside (IPTG).
   7879..7972    +  rep_origin     SV40 ori (fragment): SV40 origin of replication
   7997..8034    +  CDS            lacI (fragment): lac repressor; lacI; The lac repressor binds to the lac operator to inhibit transcription in E. coli. This inhibition can be relieved by adding lactose or isopropyl-β-D-thiogalactopyranoside (IPTG).
   8047..8068    +  protein_bind   CAP binding site: CAP binding activates transcription in the presence of cAMP. E. coli catabolite activator protein
   8083..8113    +  promoter       lac promoter: promoter for the E. coli lac operon
   8121..8137    +  protein_bind   lac operator: The lac repressor binds to the lac operator to inhibit transcription in E. coli. This inhibition can be relieved by adding lactose or isopropyl-β-D-thiogalactopyranoside (IPTG). lac repressor encoded by lacI
   8171..8254    +  polyA_signal   SV40 poly(A) signal (fragment): SV40 polyadenylation signal
   8421..329     +  CDS            nef (fragment) (across the origin): NEF_HV1BR - Experimental evidence at protein level: Swiss-Prot protein existence level 1. Extracellular Nef protein targets CD4(+) T-lymphocytes for apoptosis by interacting with CXCR4 surface receptors (PubMed:14990729). From Human immunodeficiency virus type 1 group M subtype B (isolate BRU/LAI) (HIV-1).
>Addgene plasmid #191371 | pHAGE-3xGFP-tDeg | addgene full sequence | sequence record 375432 | Addgene NGS Result
TGGAAGGGCTAATTCACTCCCAAAGAAGACAAGATATCCTTGATCTGTGGATCTACCACACACAAGGCTA
CTTCCCTGATTAGCAGAACTACACACCAGGGCCAGGGGTCAGATATCCACTGACCTTTGGATGGTGCTAC
AAGCTAGTACCAGTTGAGCCAGATAAGGTAGAAGAGGCCAATAAAGGAGAGAACACCAGCTTGTTACACC
CTGTGAGCCTGCATGGGATGGATGACCCGGAGAGAGAAGTGTTAGAGTGGAGGTTTGACAGCCGCCTAGC
ATTTCATCACGTGGCCCGAGAGCTGCATCCGGAGTACTTCAAGAACTGCTGATATCGAGCTTGCTACAAG
GGACTTTCCGCTGGGGACTTTCCAGGGAGGCGTGGCCTGGGCGGGACTGGGGAGTGGCGAGCCCTCAGAT
CCTGCATATAAGCAGCTGCTTTTTGCCTGTACTGGGTCTCTCTGGTTAGACCAGATCTGAGCCTGGGAGC
TCTCTGGCTAACTAGGGAACCCACTGCTTAAGCCTCAATAAAGCTTGCCTTGAGTGCTTCAAGTAGTGTG
TGCCCGTCTGTTGTGTGACTCTGGTAACTAGAGATCCCTCAGACCCTTTTAGTCAGTGTGGAAAATCTCT
AGCAGTGGCGCCCGAACAGGGACTTGAAAGCGAAAGGGAAACCAGAGGAGCTCTCTCGACGCAGGACTCG
GCTTGCTGAAGCGCGCACGGCAAGAGGCGAGGGGCGGCGACTGGTGAGTACGCCAAAAATTTTGACTAGC
GGAGGCTAGAAGGAGAGAGATGGGTGCGAGAGCGTCAGTATTAAGCGGGGGAGAATTAGATCGCGATGGG
AAAAAATTCGGTTAAGGCCAGGGGGAAAGAAAAAATATAAATTAAAACATATAGTATGGGCAAGCAGGGA
GCTAGAACGATTCGCAGTTAATCCTGGCCTGTTAGAAACATCAGAAGGCTGTAGACAAATACTGGGACAG
CTACAACCATCCCTTCAGACAGGATCAGAAGAACTTAGATCATTATATAATACAGTAGCAACCCTCTATT
GTGTGCATCAAAGGATAGAGATAAAAGACACCAAGGAAGCTTTAGACAAGATAGAGGAAGAGCAAAACAA
AAGTAAGACCACCGCACAGCAAGCGGCCGGCCGCTGATCTTCAGACCTGGAGGAGGAGATATGAGGGACA
ATTGGAGAAGTGAATTATATAAATATAAAGTAGTAAAAATTGAACCATTAGGAGTAGCACCCACCAAGGC
AAAGAGAAGAGTGGTGCAGAGAGAAAAAAGAGCAGTGGGAATAGGAGCTTTGTTCCTTGGGTTCTTGGGA
GCAGCAGGAAGCACTATGGGCGCAGCGTCAATGACGCTGACGGTACAGGCCAGACAATTATTGTCTGGTA
TAGTGCAGCAGCAGAACAATTTGCTGAGGGCTATTGAGGCGCAACAGCATCTGTTGCAACTCACAGTCTG
GGGCATCAAGCAGCTCCAGGCAAGAATCCTGGCTGTGGAAAGATACCTAAAGGATCAACAGCTCCTGGGG
ATTTGGGGTTGCTCTGGAAAACTCATTTGCACCACTGCTGTGCCTTGGAATGCTAGTTGGAGTAATAAAT
CTCTGGAACAGATTTGGAATCACACGACCTGGATGGAGTGGGACAGAGAAATTAACAATTACACAAGCTT
AATACACTCCTTAATTGAAGAATCGCAAAACCAGCAAGAAAAGAATGAACAAGAATTATTGGAATTAGAT
AAATGGGCAAGTTTGTGGAATTGGTTTAACATAACAAATTGGCTGTGGTATATAAAATTATTCATAATGA
TAGTAGGAGGCTTGGTAGGTTTAAGAATAGTTTTTGCTGTACTTTCTATAGTGAATAGAGTTAGGCAGGG
ATATTCACCATTATCGTTTCAGACCCACCTCCCAACCCCGAGGGGACCCGACAGGCCCGAAGGAATAGAA
GAAGAAGGTGGAGAGAGAGACAGAGACAGATCCATTCGATTAGTGAACGGATCTCGACGGTATCGCCGAA
TTGACAAATGGCAGTATTCATCCACAATTTTAAAAGAAAAGGGGGGATTGGGGGGTACAGTGCAGGGGAA
AGAATAGTAGACATAATAGCAACAGACATACAAACTAAAGAATTACAAAAACAAATTACAAAAATTCAAA
ATTTTCGGGTTTATTACAGGGACAGCAGAGATCCAGTTTGGACTAGCGATGCTAGCTGATGCGGGCCCTT
CGAGTGGCTCCGGTGCCCGTCAGTGGGCAGAGCGCACATCGCCCACAGTCCCCGAGAAGTTGGGGGGAGG
GGTCGGCAATTGAACCGGTGCCTAGAGAAGGTGGCGCGGGGTAAACTGGGAAAGTGATGTCGTGTACTGG
CTCCGCCTTTTTCCCGAGGGTGGGGGAGAACCGTATATAAGTGCAGTAGTCGCCGTGAACGTTCTTTTTC
GCAACGGGTTTGCCGCCAGAACACAGGTGTCGTGACGCGGTTCCGGTTAAGGTGAACGCGTGACTAGTGG
ATGGGATCCCCGGTCGCCACCATGGTGAGCAAGGGCGAGGAGCTGTTCACCGGGGTGGTGCCCATCCTGG
TCGAGCTGGACGGCGACGTAAACGGCCACAAGTTCAGCGTGTCCGGCGAGGGCGAGGGCGATGCCACCTA
CGGCAAGCTGACCCTGAAGTTCATCTGCACCACCGGCAAGCTGCCCGTGCCCTGGCCCACCCTCGTGACC
ACCCTGACCTACGGCGTGCAGTGCTTCAGCCGCTACCCCGACCACATGAAGCAGCACGACTTCTTCAAGT
CCGCCATGCCCGAAGGCTACGTCCAGGAGCGCACCATCTTCTTCAAGGACGACGGCAACTACAAGACCCG
CGCCGAGGTGAAGTTCGAGGGCGACACCCTGGTGAACCGCATCGAGCTGAAGGGCATCGACTTCAAGGAG
GACGGCAACATCCTGGGGCACAAGCTGGAGTACAACTACAACAGCCACAACGTCTATATCATGGCCGACA
AGCAGAAGAACGGCATCAAGGTGAACTTCAAGATCCGCCACAACATCGAGGACGGCAGCGTGCAGCTCGC
CGACCACTACCAGCAGAACACCCCCATCGGCGACGGCCCCGTGCTGCTGCCCGACAACCACTACCTGAGC
ACCCAGTCCGCCCTGAGCAAAGACCCCAACGAGAAGCGCGATCACATGGTCCTGCTGGAGTTCGTGACCG
CCGCCGGGATCACTCTCGGCATGGACGAGCTGTACAAGTCCGGACTCAGATCTGTGAGCAAGGGCGAGGA
GCTGTTCACCGGGGTGGTGCCCATCCTGGTCGAGCTGGACGGCGACGTAAACGGCCACAAGTTCAGCGTG
TCCGGCGAGGGCGAGGGCGATGCCACCTACGGCAAGCTGACCCTGAAGTTCATCTGCACCACCGGCAAGC
TGCCCGTGCCCTGGCCCACCCTCGTGACCACCCTGACCTACGGCGTGCAGTGCTTCAGCCGCTACCCCGA
CCACATGAAGCAGCACGACTTCTTCAAGTCCGCCATGCCCGAAGGCTACGTCCAGGAGCGCACCATCTTC
TTCAAGGACGACGGCAACTACAAGACCCGCGCCGAGGTGAAGTTCGAGGGCGACACCCTGGTGAACCGCA
TCGAGCTGAAGGGCATCGACTTCAAGGAGGACGGCAACATCCTGGGGCACAAGCTGGAGTACAACTACAA
CAGCCACAACGTCTATATCATGGCCGACAAGCAGAAGAACGGCATCAAGGTGAACTTCAAGATCCGCCAC
AACATCGAGGACGGCAGCGTGCAGCTCGCCGACCACTACCAGCAGAACACCCCCATCGGCGACGGCCCCG
TGCTGCTGCCCGACAACCACTACCTGAGCACCCAGTCCGCCCTGAGCAAAGACCCCAACGAGAAGCGCGA
TCACATGGTCCTGCTGGAGTTCGTGACCGCCGCCGGGATCACTCTCGGCATGGACGAGCTGTACAAGAAG
CTTGTGAGCAAGGGCGAGGAGCTGTTCACCGGGGTGGTGCCCATCCTGGTCGAGCTGGACGGCGACGTAA
ACGGCCACAAGTTCAGCGTGTCCGGCGAGGGCGAGGGCGATGCCACCTACGGCAAGCTGACCCTGAAGTT
CATCTGCACCACCGGCAAGCTGCCCGTGCCCTGGCCCACCCTCGTGACCACCCTGACCTACGGCGTGCAG
TGCTTCAGCCGCTACCCCGACCACATGAAGCAACACGACTTCTTCAAGTCCGCCATGCCCGAAGGCTACG
TCCAGGAGCGCACCATCTTCTTCAAGGACGACGGCAACTACAAGACCCGCGCCGAGGTGAAGTTCGAGGG
CGACACCCTGGTGAACCGCATCGAGCTGAAGGGCATCGACTTCAAGGAGGACGGCAACATCCTGGGGCAC
AAGCTGGAGTACAACTACAACAGCCACAACGTCTATATCATGGCCGACAAGCAGAAGAACGGCATCAAGG
TGAACTTCAAGATCCGCCACAACATCGAGGACGGCAGCGTGCAGCTCGCCGACCACTACCAGCAGAACAC
CCCCATCGGCGACGGCCCCGTGCTGCTGCCCGACAACCACTACCTGAGCACCCAGTCCGCCCTGAGCAAA
GACCCCAACGAGAAGCGCGATCACATGGTCCTGCTGGAGTTCGTGACCGCCGCCGGGATCACTCTCGGCA
TGGACGAGCTGTACAAGTCGAATTCTAAGCCAGGACTCGAGCCAAAGAAAAAGCGGAAAGTGAGCGGACC
TAGACCAAGAGGAACCAGAGGTAAGGGAAGAAGGATTCGGCGCAGGGGGTAATCAACCTCTGGATTACAA
AATTTGTGAAAGATTGACTGGTATTCTTAACTATGTTGCTCCTTTTACGCTATGTGGATACGCTGCTTTA
ATGCCTTTGTATCATGCTATTGCTTCCCGTATGGCTTTCATTTTCTCCTCCTTGTATAAATCCTGGTTGC
TGTCTCTTTATGAGGAGTTGTGGCCCGTTGTCAGGCAACGTGGCGTGGTGTGCACTGTGTTTGCTGACGC
AACCCCCACTGGTTGGGGCATTGCCACCACCTGTCAGCTCCTTTCCGGGACTTTCGCTTTCCCCCTCCCT
ATTGCCACGGCGGAACTCATCGCCGCCTGCCTTGCCCGCTGCTGGACAGGGGCTCGGCTGTTGGGCACTG
ACAATTCCGTGGTGTTGTCGGGGAAATCATCGTCCTTTCCTTGGCTGCTCGCCTGTGTTGCCACCTGGAT
TCTGCGCGGGACGTCCTTCTGCTACGTCCCTTCGGCCCTCAATCCAGCGGACCTTCCTTCCCGCGGCCTG
CTGCCGGCTCTGCGGCCTCTTCCGCGTCTTCGCCTTCGCCCTCAGACGAGTCGGATCTCCCTTTGGGCCG
CCTCCCCGCCTGAGATCCTTTAAGACCAATGACTTACAAGGCAGCTGTAGATCTTAGCCACTTTTTAAAA
GAAAAGGGGGGACTGGAAGGGCTAATTCACTCCCAACGAAGACAAGATCTGCTTTTTGCTTGTACTGGGT
CTCTCTGGTTAGACCAGATCTGAGCCTGGGAGCTCTCTGGCTAACTAGGGAACCCACTGCTTAAGCCTCA
ATAAAGCTTGCCTTGAGTGCTTCAAGTAGTGTGTGCCCGTCTGTTGTGTGACTCTGGTAACTAGAGATCC
CTCAGACCCTTTTAGTCAGTGTGGAAAATCTCTAGCAGTAGTAGTTCATGTCATCTTATTATTCAGTATT
TATAACTTGCAAAGAAATGAATATCAGAGAGTGAGAGGCCCGGGTTAATTAAGGAAAGGGCTAGATCATT
CTTGAAGACGAAAGGGCCTCGTGATACGCCTATTTTTATAGGTTAATGTCATGATAATAATGGTTTCTTA
GACGTCAGGTGGCACTTTTCGGGGAAATGTGCGCGGAACCCCTATTTGTTTATTTTTCTAAATACATTCA
AATATGTATCCGCTCATGAGACAATAACCCTGATAAATGCTTCAATAATATTGAAAAAGGAAGAGTATGA
GTATTCAACATTTCCGTGTCGCCCTTATTCCCTTTTTTGCGGCATTTTGCCTTCCTGTTTTTGCTCACCC
AGAAACGCTGGTGAAAGTAAAAGATGCTGAAGATCAGTTGGGTGCACGAGTGGGTTACATCGAACTGGAT
CTCAACAGCGGTAAGATCCTTGAGAGTTTTCGCCCCGAAGAACGTTTTCCAATGATGAGCACTTTTAAAG
TTCTGCTATGTGGCGCGGTATTATCCCGTGTTGACGCCGGGCAAGAGCAACTCGGTCGCCGCATACACTA
TTCTCAGAATGACTTGGTTGAGTACTCACCAGTCACAGAAAAGCATCTTACGGATGGCATGACAGTAAGA
GAATTATGCAGTGCTGCCATAACCATGAGTGATAACACTGCGGCCAACTTACTTCTGACAACGATCGGAG
GACCGAAGGAGCTAACCGCTTTTTTGCACAACATGGGGGATCATGTAACTCGCCTTGATCGTTGGGAACC
GGAGCTGAATGAAGCCATACCAAACGACGAGCGTGACACCACGATGCCTGTAGCAATGGCAACAACGTTG
CGCAAACTATTAACTGGCGAACTACTTACTCTAGCTTCCCGGCAACAATTAATAGACTGGATGGAGGCGG
ATAAAGTTGCAGGACCACTTCTGCGCTCGGCCCTTCCGGCTGGCTGGTTTATTGCTGATAAATCTGGAGC
CGGTGAGCGTGGGTCTCGCGGTATCATTGCAGCACTGGGGCCAGATGGTAAGCCCTCCCGTATCGTAGTT
ATCTACACGACGGGGAGTCAGGCAACTATGGATGAACGAAATAGACAGATCGCTGAGATAGGTGCCTCAC
TGATTAAGCATTGGTAACTGTCAGACCAAGTTTACTCATATATACTTTAGATTGATTTAAAACTTCATTT
TTAATTTAAAAGGATCTAGGTGAAGATCCTTTTTGATAATCTCATGACCAAAATCCCTTAACGTGAGTTT
TCGTTCCACTGAGCGTCAGACCCCGTAGAAAAGATCAAAGGATCTTCTTGAGATCCTTTTTTTCTGCGCG
TAATCTGCTGCTTGCAAACAAAAAAACCACCGCTACCAGCGGTGGTTTGTTTGCCGGATCAAGAGCTACC
AACTCTTTTTCCGAAGGTAACTGGCTTCAGCAGAGCGCAGATACCAAATACTGTTCTTCTAGTGTAGCCG
TAGTTAGGCCACCACTTCAAGAACTCTGTAGCACCGCCTACATACCTCGCTCTGCTAATCCTGTTACCAG
TGGCTGCTGCCAGTGGCGATAAGTCGTGTCTTACCGGGTTGGACTCAAGACGATAGTTACCGGATAAGGC
GCAGCGGTCGGGCTGAACGGGGGGTTCGTGCACACAGCCCAGCTTGGAGCGAACGACCTACACCGAACTG
AGATACCTACAGCGTGAGCTATGAGAAAGCGCCACGCTTCCCGAAGGGAGAAAGGCGGACAGGTATCCGG
TAAGCGGCAGGGTCGGAACAGGAGAGCGCACGAGGGAGCTTCCAGGGGGAAACGCCTGGTATCTTTATAG
TCCTGTCGGGTTTCGCCACCTCTGACTTGAGCGTCGATTTTTGTGATGCTCGTCAGGGGGGCGGAGCCTA
TGGAAAAACGCCAGCAACGCGGCCTTTTTACGGTTCCTGGCCTTTTGCTGGCCTTTTGCTCACATGTTCT
TTCCTGCGTTATCCCCTGATTCTGTGGATAACCGTATTACCGCCTTTGAGTGAGCTGATACCGCTCGCCG
CAGCCGAACGACCGAGCGCAGCGAGTCAGTGAGCGAGGAAGCGGAAGAGCGCCCAATACGCAAACCGCCT
CTCCCCGCGCGTTGGCCGATTCATTAATGCAGCAAGCTCATGGCTGACTAATTTTTTTTATTTATGCAGA
GGCCGAGGCCGCCTCGGCCTCTGAGCTATTCCAGAAGTAGTGAGGAGGCTTTTTTGGAGGCCTAGGCTTT
TGCAAAAAGCTCCCCGTGGCACGACAGGTTTCCCGACTGGAAAGCGGGCAGTGAGCGCAACGCAATTAAT
GTGAGTTAGCTCACTCATTAGGCACCCCAGGCTTTACACTTTATGCTTCCGGCTCGTATGTTGTGTGGAA
TTGTGAGCGGATAACAATTTCACACAGGAAACAGCTATGACATGATTACGAATTTCACAAATAAAGCATT
TTTTTCACTGCATTCTAGTTGTGGTTTGTCCAAACTCATCAATGTATCTTATCATGTCTGGATCAACTGG
ATAACTCAAGCTAACCAAAATCATCCCAAACTTCCCACCCCATACCCTATTACCACTGCCAATTACCTGT
GGTTTCATTTACTCTAAACCTGTGATTCCTCTGAATTATTTTCATTTTAAAGAAATTGTATTTGTTAAAT
ATGTACTACAAACTTAGTAGT
